Addgene plasmid #176830: pEE073
Purpose: Encodes codon optimized putative thermophilic PET hydrolase enzyme for bacterial expression
Depositing lab: Gregg Beckham. Depositing organization: National Laboratory of the Rockies (NLR). Publication: Sourcing thermotolerant poly(ethylene terephthalate) hydrolase scaffolds from natural diversity. Erickson E, Gado JE, Avilan L, Bratti F, Brizendine RK, Cox PA, Gill R, Graham R, Kim DJ, Konig G, Michener WE, Poudel S, Ramirez KJ, Shakespeare TJ, Zahn M, Boyd ES, Payne CM, DuBois JL, Pickford AR, Beckham GT, McGeehan JE. Nat Commun. 2022 Dec 21;13(1):7850. doi: 10.1038/s41467-022-35237-x. PubMed 36543766.
Backbone
  Vector backbone: pET21b(+)
  Backbone manufacturer: EMD Biosciences
  Backbone size w/o insert (bp): 5366
  Vector type: Bacterial Expression
Growth in bacteria
  Bacterial resistance: Ampicillin, 100 μg/mL
  Growth temperature: 37°C
  Growth strain: DH5alpha
  Copy number: High Copy
Gene/Insert
  Gene/Insert name: 712 (alt name: Thermobifida halotolerans RII04304.1)
  Species: Thermobifida halotolerans
  Insert size (bp): 360
  Promoter: T7
  Tag / fusion protein: 6xHis (C terminal on backbone)
  Cloning method: Restriction Enzyme; 5′ cloning site NdeI (unknown if destroyed); 3′ cloning site XhoI (unknown if destroyed)
  Sequencing primers: 5′ T7 For; 3′ T7 Rev
Terms and licenses: Academic/Nonprofit Terms; Industry Terms: Not Available to Industry
Depositor comments: Accession Number RII04304.1
How to cite: pEE073 was a gift from Gregg Beckham (Addgene plasmid # 176830 ; http://n2t.net/addgene:176830 ; RRID:Addgene_176830)
