[The description below was written by a language model from this plasmid's Addgene catalogue record and pLannotate feature annotations shown in this document.]
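Description:
pEE073 is a bacterial expression plasmid built on the pET21b(+) backbone and carries a codon-optimized gene for a putative thermophilic PET hydrolase from Thermobifida halotolerans (designated "712" in the record). The sequenced plasmid is 5,726 nt. It replicates in E. coli from a ColE1/pMB1-type origin, with the pBR322-derived bom site and rop gene also present. The catalogue lists it as high copy, although Rop generally moderates copy number. Selection is by ampicillin through the bla gene under its own promoter. An f1 origin is available for single-stranded DNA production. The short tetracycline-resistance fragments in the annotation are nonfunctional pBR322 remnants of the backbone.

The insert was cloned between NdeI and XhoI downstream of a T7 promoter with an adjacent lac operator and the T7 gene 10 ribosome binding site, and it is followed by the T7 terminator. The plasmid's own lacI gene supplies repressor, so transcription stays off until IPTG is added in a host that provides T7 RNA polymerase. The open reading frame continues into the backbone's C-terminal 6xHis tag, which the annotation software labels as a fragment of a 9xHis tag, allowing metal-affinity purification. The short "SET1" hit just before the terminator is probably a homology match to backbone sequence rather than a designed fusion.

The insert is recorded and annotated as only 360 bp, matching a fragment of a known PET-degrading cutinase. This is short for a full-length enzyme of that family, and the record does not explain why. The plasmid belongs to a survey of natural sequence diversity for thermotolerant PET hydrolase scaffolds and is meant for recombinant production and characterization of this candidate.
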