Features (pLannotate 1.2.2; 19 found; start..end, strand, type, name):
   1009..1086    -  promoter       lacI promoter: lacI
   1094..1373    -  CDS            TcR (fragment): tetracycline efflux protein; tet; confers resistance to tetracycline
   1395..1413    +  promoter       T7 promoter: promoter for bacteriophage T7 RNA polymerase
   1414..1438    +  protein_bind   lac operator: The lac repressor binds to the lac operator to inhibit transcription in E. coli. This inhibition can be relieved by adding lactose or isopropyl-β-D-thiogalactopyranoside (IPTG). lac repressor encoded by lacI
   1453..1475    +  RBS            RBS: efficient ribosome binding site from bacteriophage T7 gene 10 (Olins and Rangwala, 1989)
   1486..1845    +  CDS            PETH_UNKP (fragment): Experimental evidence at protein level: Swiss-Prot protein existence level 1. Cutinase that degrades cutin fibers prepared from tomato peels and hydrolyzes various fatty acid monoesters with acyl chain lengths of 2 to 18, with a preference for short-chain substrates (C4 substrate at most). Cannot hydrolyze olive oil (PubMed:22194294). Is also able to degrade polyethylene terephthalate (PET), the most abundant polyester plastic in the world (PubMed:22194294, PubMed:32269349). Can also depolymerize poly(epsilon-caprolactone) (PCL), a synthetic aliphatic biodegradable polyester (PubMed:22194294).
   1852..1869    +  CDS            9xHis (fragment): 9xHis affinity tag
   1879..1928    +  CDS            SET1 (fragment): solubility-enhancement tag derived from T7 phage gene 10B
   1936..1983    +  terminator     T7 terminator: transcription terminator for bacteriophage T7 RNA polymerase
   2020..2448    +  rep_origin     f1 ori (sequence partly withheld): f1 bacteriophage origin of replication; arrow indicates direction of (+) strand synthesis
   2501..2605    +  promoter       AmpR promoter: bla
   2606..3466    +  CDS            AmpR: β-lactamase; bla; confers resistance to ampicillin, carbenicillin, and related antibiotics
   3637..4225    +  rep_origin     ori: high-copy-number ColE1/pMB1/pBR322/pUC origin of replication
   4411..4550    -  misc_feature   bom: basis of mobility region from pBR322
   4652..4843    -  CDS            rop: Rop protein, which maintains plasmids at low copy number; rop
   4860..5240    +  CDS            YPB1_ECOLX: Protein predicted: Swiss-Prot protein existence level 4. From Escherichia coli.
   5312..5603    -  CDS            TcR (fragment): tetracycline efflux protein; tet; confers resistance to tetracycline
   5618..5639    -  protein_bind   CAP binding site: CAP binding activates transcription in the presence of cAMP. E. coli catabolite activator protein
   5652..1008    -  CDS            lacI (across the origin): lac repressor; lacI; The lac repressor binds to the lac operator to inhibit transcription in E. coli. This inhibition can be relieved by adding lactose or isopropyl-β-D-thiogalactopyranoside (IPTG).
>Addgene plasmid #176830 | pEE073 | addgene full sequence | sequence record 349690 | Addgene NGS Result
GGTTTGCGTATTGGGCGCCAGGGTGGTTTTTCTTTTCACCAGTGAGACGGGCAACAGCTGATTGCCCTTC
ACCGCCTGGCCCTGAGAGAGTTGCAGCAAGCGGTCCACGCTGGTTTGCCCCAGCAGGCGAAAATCCTGTT
TGATGGTGGTTAACGGCGGGATATAACATGAGCTGTCTTCGGTATCGTCGTATCCCACTACCGAGATATC
CGCACCAACGCGCAGCCCGGACTCGGTAATGGCGCGCATTGCGCCCAGCGCCATCTGATCGTTGGCAACC
AGCATCGCAGTGGGAACGATGCCCTCATTCAGCATTTGCATGGTTTGTTGAAAACCGGACATGGCACTCC
AGTCGCCTTCCCGTTCCGCTATCGGCTGAATTTGATTGCGAGTGAGATATTTATGCCAGCCAGCCAGACG
CAGACGCGCCGAGACAGAACTTAATGGGCCCGCTAACAGCGCGATTTGCTGGTGACCCAATGCGACCAGA
TGCTCCACGCCCAGTCGCGTACCGTCTTCATGGGAGAAAATAATACTGTTGATGGGTGTCTGGTCAGAGA
CATCAAGAAATAACGCCGGAACATTAGTGCAGGCAGCTTCCACAGCAATGGCATCCTGGTCATCCAGCGG
ATAGTTAATGATCAGCCCACTGACGCGTTGCGCGAGAAGATTGTGCACCGCCGCTTTACAGGCTTCGACG
CCGCTTCGTTCTACCATCGACACCACCACGCTGGCACCCAGTTGATCGGCGCGAGATTTAATCGCCGCGA
CAATTTGCGACGGCGCGTGCAGGGCCAGACTGGAGGTGGCAACGCCAATCAGCAACGACTGTTTGCCCGC
CAGTTGTTGTGCCACGCGGTTGGGAATGTAATTCAGCTCCGCCATCGCCGCTTCCACTTTTTCCCGCGTT
TTCGCAGAAACGTGGCTGGCCTGGTTCACCACGCGGGAAACGGTCTGATAAGAGACACCGGCATACTCTG
CGACATCGTATAACGTTACTGGTTTCACATTCACCACCCTGAATTGACTCTCTTCCGGGCGCTATCATGC
CATACCGCGAAAGGTTTTGCGCCATTCGATGGTGTCCGGGATCTCGACGCTCTCCCTTATGCGACTCCTG
CATTAGGAAGCAGCCCAGTAGTAGGTTGAGGCCGTTGAGCACCGCCGCCGCAAGGAATGGTGCATGCAAG
GAGATGGCGCCCAACAGTCCCCCGGCCACGGGGCCTGCCACCATACCCACGCCGAAACAAGCGCTCATGA
GCCCGAAGTGGCGAGCCCGATCTTCCCCATCGGTGATGTCGGCGATATAGGCGCCAGCAACCGCACCTGT
GGCGCCGGTGATGCCGGCCACGATGCGTCCGGCGTAGAGGATCGAGATCTCGATCCCGCGAAATTAATAC
GACTCACTATAGGGGAATTGTGAGCGGATAACAATTCCCCTCTAGAAATAATTTTGTTTAACTTTAAGAA
GGAGATATACATATGGCGAATCCGTACGAACGTGGTCCTAACCCAACCAACTCAAGCATCGAGGCTCTGC
GCGGGCCATACAGCGTGTCAGAGGACTCGGTTTCGAGCTTGGTGAGCGGTTTCGGGGGCGGCACCATCTA
CTACCCGACCGGTACCAATGAAACTTTTGGCGCGGTGGCAATCAGCCCGGGTTACACGGGTACGCAGTCT
TCTATTTCTTGGCTGGGCCCTCGTCTGGCGTCCCAGGGTTTCGTTGTTATGACCATTGATACTAACACTA
CCCTGGATCAGCCGGACTCTCGCGCCTCTCAGCTGGATGCAGCACTGGACTATATGGTGAACCGTTCTTC
ATCTACCGTGCGCAATCGTATCGACCTCGAGCACCACCACCACCACCACTGAGATCCGGCTGCTAACAAA
GCCCGAAAGGAAGCTGAGTTGGCTGCTGCCACCGCTGAGCAATAACTAGCATAACCCCTTGGGGCCTCTA
AACGGGTCTTGAGGGGTTTTTTGCTGAAAGGAGGAACTATATCCGGATTGGCGAATGGG
[124 nt withheld, positions 2020-2143]
C
[91 nt withheld, positions 2145-2235]
A
[49 nt withheld, positions 2237-2285]
CCTTTGACGTTGGAGTCCACGTTCTTT
[37 nt withheld, positions 2313-2349]
ACCCTATCTCGGTCTATTCTTTTGATTTATAAGGGATTTTGCCGATTTCGGCCTATTGGTTAAAAAATGA
GCTGATTTAACAAAAATTTAACGCGAATTTTAACAAAATATTAACGCTTACAATTTAGGTGGCACTTTTC
GGGGAAATGTGCGCGGAACCCCTATTTGTTTATTTTTCTAAATACATTCAAATATGTATCCGCTCATGAG
ACAATAACCCTGATAAATGCTTCAATAATATTGAAAAAGGAAGAGTATGAGTATTCAACATTTCCGTGTC
GCCCTTATTCCCTTTTTTGCGGCATTTTGCCTTCCTGTTTTTGCTCACCCAGAAACGCTGGTGAAAGTAA
AAGATGCTGAAGATCAGTTGGGTGCACGAGTGGGTTACATCGAACTGGATCTCAACAGCGGTAAGATCCT
TGAGAGTTTTCGCCCCGAAGAACGTTTTCCAATGATGAGCACTTTTAAAGTTCTGCTATGTGGCGCGGTA
TTATCCCGTATTGACGCCGGGCAAGAGCAACTCGGTCGCCGCATACACTATTCTCAGAATGACTTGGTTG
AGTACTCACCAGTCACAGAAAAGCATCTTACGGATGGCATGACAGTAAGAGAATTATGCAGTGCTGCCAT
AACCATGAGTGATAACACTGCGGCCAACTTACTTCTGACAACGATCGGAGGACCGAAGGAGCTAACCGCT
TTTTTGCACAACATGGGGGATCATGTAACTCGCCTTGATCGTTGGGAACCGGAGCTGAATGAAGCCATAC
CAAACGACGAGCGTGACACCACGATGCCTGCAGCAATGGCAACAACGTTGCGCAAACTATTAACTGGCGA
ACTACTTACTCTAGCTTCCCGGCAACAATTAATAGACTGGATGGAGGCGGATAAAGTTGCAGGACCACTT
CTGCGCTCGGCCCTTCCGGCTGGCTGGTTTATTGCTGATAAATCTGGAGCCGGTGAGCGTGGGTCTCGCG
GTATCATTGCAGCACTGGGGCCAGATGGTAAGCCCTCCCGTATCGTAGTTATCTACACGACGGGGAGTCA
GGCAACTATGGATGAACGAAATAGACAGATCGCTGAGATAGGTGCCTCACTGATTAAGCATTGGTAACTG
TCAGACCAAGTTTACTCATATATACTTTAGATTGATTTAAAACTTCATTTTTAATTTAAAAGGATCTAGG
TGAAGATCCTTTTTGATAATCTCATGACCAAAATCCCTTAACGTGAGTTTTCGTTCCACTGAGCGTCAGA
CCCCGTAGAAAAGATCAAAGGATCTTCTTGAGATCCTTTTTTTCTGCGCGTAATCTGCTGCTTGCAAACA
AAAAAACCACCGCTACCAGCGGTGGTTTGTTTGCCGGATCAAGAGCTACCAACTCTTTTTCCGAAGGTAA
CTGGCTTCAGCAGAGCGCAGATACCAAATACTGTCCTTCTAGTGTAGCCGTAGTTAGGCCACCACTTCAA
GAACTCTGTAGCACCGCCTACATACCTCGCTCTGCTAATCCTGTTACCAGTGGCTGCTGCCAGTGGCGAT
AAGTCGTGTCTTACCGGGTTGGACTCAAGACGATAGTTACCGGATAAGGCGCAGCGGTCGGGCTGAACGG
GGGGTTCGTGCACACAGCCCAGCTTGGAGCGAACGACCTACACCGAACTGAGATACCTACAGCGTGAGCT
ATGAGAAAGCGCCACGCTTCCCGAAGGGAGAAAGGCGGACAGGTATCCGGTAAGCGGCAGGGTCGGAACA
GGAGAGCGCACGAGGGAGCTTCCAGGGGGAAACGCCTGGTATCTTTATAGTCCTGTCGGGTTTCGCCACC
TCTGACTTGAGCGTCGATTTTTGTGATGCTCGTCAGGGGGGCGGAGCCTATGGAAAAACGCCAGCAACGC
GGCCTTTTTACGGTTCCTGGCCTTTTGCTGGCCTTTTGCTCACATGTTCTTTCCTGCGTTATCCCCTGAT
TCTGTGGATAACCGTATTACCGCCTTTGAGTGAGCTGATACCGCTCGCCGCAGCCGAACGACCGAGCGCA
GCGAGTCAGTGAGCGAGGAAGCGGAAGAGCGCCTGATGCGGTATTTTCTCCTTACGCATCTGTGCGGTAT
TTCACACCGCAATGGTGCACTCTCAGTACAATCTGCTCTGATGCCGCATAGTTAAGCCAGTATACACTCC
GCTATCGCTACGTGACTGGGTCATGGCTGCGCCCCGACACCCGCCAACACCCGCTGACGCGCCCTGACGG
GCTTGTCTGCTCCCGGCATCCGCTTACAGACAAGCTGTGACCGTCTCCGGGAGCTGCATGTGTCAGAGGT
TTTCACCGTCATCACCGAAACGCGCGAGGCAGCTGCGGTAAAGCTCATCAGCGTGGTCGTGAAGCGATTC
ACAGATGTCTGCCTGTTCATCCGCGTCCAGCTCGTTGAGTTTCTCCAGAAGCGTTAATGTCTGGCTTCTG
ATAAAGCGGGCCATGTTAAGGGCGGTTTTTTCCTGTTTGGTCACTGATGCCTCCGTGTAAGGGGGATTTC
TGTTCATGGGGGTAATGATACCGATGAAACGAGAGAGGATGCTCACGATACGGGTTACTGATGATGAACA
TGCCCGGTTACTGGAACGTTGTGAGGGTAAACAACTGGCGGTATGGATGCGGCGGGACCAGAGAAAAATC
ACTCAGGGTCAATGCCAGCGCTTCGTTAATACAGATGTAGGTGTTCCACAGGGTAGCCAGCAGCATCCTG
CGATGCAGATCCGGAACATAATGGTGCAGGGCGCTGACTTCCGCGTTTCCAGACTTTACGAAACACGGAA
ACCGAAGACCATTCATGTTGTTGCTCAGGTCGCAGACGTTTTGCAGCAGCAGTCGCTTCACGTTCGCTCG
CGTATCGGTGATTCATTCTGCTAACCAGTAAGGCAACCCCGCCAGCCTAGCCGGGTCCTCAACGACAGGA
GCACGATCATGCGCACCCGTGGGGCCGCCATGCCGGCGATAATGGCCTGCTTCTCGCCGAAACGTTTGGT
GGCGGGACCAGTGACGAAGGCTTGAGCGAGGGCGTGCAAGATTCCGAATACCGCAAGCGACAGGCCGATC
ATCGTCGCGCTCCAGCGAAAGCGGTCCTCGCCGAAAATGACCCAGAGCGCTGCCGGCACCTGTCCTACGA
GTTGCATGATAAAGAAGACAGTCATAAGTGCGGCGACGATAGTCATGCCCCGCGCCCACCGGAAGGAGCT
GACTGGGTTGAAGGCTCTCAAGGGCATCGGTCGAGATCCCGGTGCCTAATGAGTGAGCTAACTTACATTA
ATTGCGTTGCGCTCACTGCCCGCTTTCCAGTCGGGAAACCTGTCGTGCCAGCTGCATTAATGAATCGGCC
AACGCGCGGGGAGAGGC
