>Addgene plasmid #176830 | pEE073 | depositor partial sequence | sequence record 342715 | Insert (including NdeI and XhoI sites)
CATATGGCGAATCCGTACGAACGTGGTCCTAACCCAACCAACTCAAGCATCGAGGCTCTGCGCGGGCCAT
ACAGCGTGTCAGAGGACTCGGTTTCGAGCTTGGTGAGCGGTTTCGGGGGCGGCACCATCTACTACCCGAC
CGGTACCAATGAAACTTTTGGCGCGGTGGCAATCAGCCCGGGTTACACGGGTACGCAGTCTTCTATTTCT
TGGCTGGGCCCTCGTCTGGCGTCCCAGGGTTTCGTTGTTATGACCATTGATACTAACACTACCCTGGATC
AGCCGGACTCTCGCGCCTCTCAGCTGGATGCAGCACTGGACTATATGGTGAACCGTTCTTCATCTACCGT
GCGCAATCGTATCGACCTCGAG
